>Addgene plasmid #184549 | pLPC-puromycin-binary-MDH1-3xFLAG-ME1- HA | addgene full sequence | sequence record 364834 | Addgene NGS Result
CTGCAGCCTGAATATGGGCCAAACAGGATATCTGTGGTAAGCAGTTCCTGCCCCGGCTCAGGGCCAAGAA
CAGATGGAACAGCTGAATATGGGCCAAACAGGATATCTGTGGTAAGCAGTTCCTGCCCCGGCTCAGGGCC
AAGAACAGATGGTCCCCAGATGCGGTCCAGCCCTCAGCAGTTTCTAGAGAACCATCAGATGTTTCCAGGG
TGCCCCAAGGACCTGAAATGACCCTGTGCCTTATTTGAACTAACCAATCAGTTCGCTTCTCGCTTCTGTT
CGCGCGCTTCTGCTCCCCGAGCTCAATAAAAGAGCCCACAACCCCTCACTCGGGGCGCCAGTCCTCCGAT
TGACTGAGTCGCCCGGGTACCCGTGTATCCAATAAACCCTCTTGCAGTTGCATCCGACTTGTGGTCTCGC
TGTTCCTTGGGAGGGTCTCCTCTGAGTGATTGACTACCCGTCAGCGGGGGTCTTTCATTTGGGGGCTCGT
CCGGGATCGGGAGACCCCTGCCCAGGGACCACCGACCCACCACCGGGAGGCAAGCTGGCCAGCAACTTAT
CTGTGTCTGTCCGATTGTCTAGTGTCTATGACTGATTTTATGCGCCTGCGTCGGTACTAGTTAGCTAACT
AGCTCTGTATCTGGCGGACCCGTGGTGGAACTGACGAGTTCTGAACACCCGGCCGCAACCCTGGGAGACG
TCCCAGGGACTTTGGGGGCCGTTTTTGTGGCCCGACCTGAGGAAGGGAGTCGATGTGGAATCCGACCCCG
TCAGGATATGTGGTTCTGGTAGGAGACGAGAACCTAAAACAGTTCCCGCCTCCGTCTGAATTTTTGCTTT
CGGTTTGGAACCGAAGCCGCGCGTCTTGTCTGCTGCAGCGCTGCAGCATCGTTCTGTGTTGTCTCTGTCT
GACTGTGTTTCTGTATTTGTCTGAAAATTAGGGCCAGACTGTTACCACTCCCTTAAGTTTGACCTTAGGT
CACTGGAAAGATGTCGAGCGGATCGCTCACAACCAGTCGGTAGATGTCAAGAAGAGACGTTGGGTTACCT
TCTGCTCTGCAGAATGGCCAACCTTTAACGTCGGATGGCCGCGAGACGGCACCTTTAACCGAGACCTCAT
CACCCAGGTTAAGATCAAGGTCTTTTCACCTGGCCCGCATGGACACCCAGACCAGGTCCCCTACATCGTG
ACCTGGGAAGCCTTGGCTTTTGACCCCCCTCCCTGGGTCAAGCCCTTTGTACACCCTAAGCCTCCGCCTC
CTCTTCCTCCATCCGCCCCGTCTCTCCCCCTTGAACCTCCTCGTTCGACCCCGCCTCGATCCTCCCTTTA
TCCAGCCCTCACTCCTTCTCTAGGCGCCGGCCGGATCAGCTTACCATGACCGAGTACAAGCCCACGGTGC
GCCTCGCCACCCGCGACGACGTCCCCAGGGCCGTACGCACCCTCGCCGCCGCGTTCGCCGACTACCCCGC
CACGCGCCACACCGTCGATCCGGACCGCCACATCGAGCGGGTCACCGAGCTGCAAGAACTCTTCCTCACG
CGCGTCGGGCTCGACATCGGCAAGGTGTGGGTCGCGGACGACGGCGCCGCGGTGGCGGTCTGGACCACGC
CGGAGAGCGTCGAAGCGGGGGCGGTGTTCGCCGAGATCGGCCCGCGCATGGCCGAGTTGAGCGGTTCCCG
GCTGGCCGCGCAGCAACAGATGGAAGGCCTCCTGGCGCCGCACCGGCCCAAGGAGCCCGCGTGGTTCCTG
GCCACCGTCGGCGTCTCGCCCGACCACCAGGGCAAGGGTCTGGGCAGCGCCGTCGTGCTCCCCGGAGTGG
AGGCGGCCGAGCGCGCCGGGGTGCCCGCCTTCCTGGAGACCTCCGCGCCCCGCAACCTCCCCTTCTACGA
GCGGCTCGGCTTCACCGTCACCGCCGACGTCGAGGTGCCCGAAGGACCGCGCACCTGGTGCATGACCCGC
AAGCCCGGTGCCTGACGCCCGCCCCACGACCCGCAGCGCCCGACCGAAAGGAGCGCACGACCCCATGCAT
CGGATCTCCCGATCCCCTATGGTGCACTCTCAGTACAATCTGCTCTGATGCCGCATAGTTAAGCCAGTAT
CTGCTCCCTGCTTGTGTGTTGGAGGTCGCTGAGTAGTGCGCGAGCAAAATTTAAGCTACAACAAGGCAAG
GCTTGACCGACAATTGCATGAAGAATCTGCTTAGGGTTAGGCGTTTTGCGCTGCTTCGCGATGTACGGGC
CAGATATACGCGTTGACATTGATTATTGACTAGTTATTAATAGTAATCAATTACGGGGTCATTAGTTCAT
AGCCCATATATGGAGTTCCGCGTTACATAACTTACGGTAAATGGCCCGCCTGGCTGACCGCCCAACGACC
CCCGCCCATTGACGTCAATAATGACGTATGTTCCCATAGTAACGCCAATAGGGACTTTCCATTGACGTCA
ATGGGTGGAGTATTTACGGTAAACTGCCCACTTGGCAGTACATCAAGTGTATCATATGCCAAGTACGCCC
CCTATTGACGTCAATGACGGTAAATGGCCCGCCTGGCATTATGCCCAGTACATGACCTTATGGGACTTTC
CTACTTGGCAGTACATCTACGTATTAGTCATCGCTATTACCATGGTGATGCGGTTTTGGCAGTACATCAA
TGGGCGTGGATAGCGGTTTGACTCACGGGGATTTCCAAGTCTCCACCCCATTGACGTCAATGGGAGTTTG
TTTTGGCACCAAAATCAACGGGACTTTCCAAAATGTCGTAACAACTCCGCCCCATTGACGCAAATGGGCG
GTAGGCGTGTACGGTGGGAGGTCTATATAAGCAGAGCTCTCTGGCTAACTAGAGAACCCACTGCTTACTG
GCTTATCGAAATTAATACGACTCACTATAGGGAGACCCAAGCTTGGTACCGAGCTCGGATCCCCACCATG
TCTGAACCAATCAGAGTCCTTGTGACTGGAGCAGCTGGTCAAATTGCATATTCACTGCTGTACAGTATTG
GAAATGGATCTGTCTTTGGTAAAGATCAGCCTATAATTCTTGTGCTGTTGGATATCACCCCCATGATGGG
TGTCCTGGACGGTGTCCTAATGGAACTGCAAGACTGTGCCCTTCCCCTCCTGAAAGATGTCATCGCAACA
GATAAAGAAGACGTTGCCTTCAAAGACCTGGATGTGGCCATTCTTGTGGGCTCCATGCCAAGAAGGGAAG
GCATGGAGAGAAAAGATTTACTGAAAGCAAATGTGAAAATCTTCAAATCCCAGGGTGCAGCCTTAGATAA
ATACGCCAAGAAGTCAGTTAAGGTTATTGTTGTGGGTAATCCAGCCAATACCAACTGCCTGACTGCTTCC
AAGTCAGCTCCATCCATCCCCAAGGAGAACTTCAGTTGCTTGACTCGTTTGGATCACAACCGAGCTAAAG
CTCAAATTGCTCTTAAACTTGGTGTGACTGCTAATGATGTAAAGAATGTCATTATCTGGGGAAACCATTC
CTCGACTCAGTATCCAGATGTCAACCATGCCAAGGTGAAATTGCAAGGAAAGGAAGTTGGTGTTTATGAA
GCTCTGAAAGATGACAGCTGGCTCAAGGGAGAATTTGTCACGACTGTGCAGCAGCGTGGCGCTGCTGTCA
TCAAGGCTCGAAAACTATCCAGTGCCATGTCTGCTGCAAAAGCCATCTGTGACCACGTCAGGGACATCTG
GTTTGGAACCCCAGAGGGAGAGTTTGTGTCCATGGGTGTTATCTCTGATGGCAACTCCTATGGTGTTCCT
GATGATCTGCTCTACTCATTCCCTGTTGTAATCAAGAATAAGACCTGGAAGTTTGTTGAAGGTCTCCCTA
TTAATGATTTCTCACGTGAGAAGATGGATCTTACTGCAAAGGAACTGACAGAAGAAAAAGAAAGTGCTTT
TGAATTTCTTTCCTCTGCCATGGACTACAAAGACCATGACGGTGATTATAAAGATCATGACATCGATTAC
AAGGATGACGATGACAAGTGAGAATTCTGCAGATATCCATCACACTGGCGGCCGCTCGAGTAACGTTACT
GGCCGAAGCCGCTTGGAATAAGGCCGGTGTGCGTTTGTCTATATGTTATTTTCCACCATATTGCCGTCTT
TTGGCAATGTGAGGGCCCGGAAACCTGGCCCTGTCTTCTTGACGAGCATTCCTAGGGGTCTTTCCCCTCT
CGCCAAAGGAATGCAAGGTCTGTTGAATGTCGTGAAGGAAGCAGTTCCTCTGGAAGCTTCTTGAAGACAA
ACAACGTCTGTAGCGACCCTTTGCAGGCAGCGGAACCCCCCACCTGGCGACAGGTGCCTCTGCGGCCAAA
AGCCACGTGTATAAGATACACCTGCAAAGGCGGCACAACCCCAGTGCCACGTTGTGAGTTGGATAGTTGT
GGAAAGAGTCAAATGGCTCTCCTCAAGCGTATTCAACAAGGGGCTGAAGGATGCCCAGAAGGTACCCCAT
TGTATGGGATCTGATCTGGGGCCTCGGTGCACATGCTTTACATGTGTTTAGTCGAGGTTAAAAAAACGTC
TAGGCCCCCCGAACCACGGGGACGTGGTTTTCCTTTGAAAAACACGATAGATCCATGGAGCCCGAAGCCC
CCCGTCGCCGCCACACCCATCAGCGCGGCTACCTGCTGACACGGAACCCTCACCTCAACAAGGACTTGGC
CTTTACCCTGGAAGAGAGACAGCAATTGAACATTCATGGATTGTTGCCACCTTCCTTCAACAGTCAGGAG
ATCCAGGTTCTTAGAGTAGTAAAAAATTTCGAGCATCTGAACTCTGACTTTGACAGGTATCTTCTCTTAA
TGGATCTCCAAGATAGAAATGAAAAACTCTTTTATAGAGTGCTGACATCTGACATTGAGAAATTCATGCC
TATTGTTTATACTCCCACTGTGGGTCTGGCTTGCCAACAATATAGTTTGGTGTTTCGGAAGCCAAGAGGT
CTCTTTATTACTATCCACGATCGAGGGCATATTGCTTCAGTTCTCAATGCATGGCCAGAAGATGTCATCA
AGGCCATTGTGGTGACTGATGGAGAGCGTATTCTTGGCTTGGGAGACCTTGGCTGTAATGGAATGGGCAT
CCCTGTGGGTAAATTGGCTCTATATACAGCTTGCGGAGGGATGAATCCTCAAGAATGTCTGCCTGTCATT
CTGGATGTGGGAACCGAAAATGAGGAGTTACTTAAAGATCCACTCTACATTGGACTACGGCAGAGAAGAG
TAAGAGGTTCTGAATATGATGATTTTTTGGACGAATTCATGGAGGCAGTTTCTTCCAAGTATGGCATGAA
TTGCCTTATTCAGTTTGAAGATTTTGCCAATGTGAATGCATTTCGTCTCCTGAACAAGTATCGAAACCAG
TATTGCACATTCAATGATGATATTCAAGGAACAGCATCTGTTGCAGTTGCAGGTCTCCTTGCAGCTCTTC
GAATAACCAAGAACAAACTGTCTGATCAAACAATACTATTCCAAGGAGCTGGAGAGGCTGCCCTAGGGAT
TGCACACCTGATTGTGATGGCCTTGGAAAAAGAAGGTTTACCAAAAGAGAAAGCCATCAAAAAGATATGG
CTGGTTGATTCAAAAGGATTAATAGTTAAGGGACGTGCTTCCTTAACACAAGAGAAAGAGAAGTTTGCCC
ATGAACATGAAGAAATGAAGAACCTAGAAGCCATTGTTCAAGAAATAAAACCAACTGCCCTCATAGGAGT
TGCTGCAATTGGTGGTGCATTCTCAGAACAAATTCTCAAAGATATGGCTGCCTTCAATGAACGGCCTATT
ATTTTTGCTTTGAGTAATCCAACTAGCAAAGCAGAATGTTCTGCAGAGCAGTGCTACAAAATAACCAAGG
GACGTGCAATTTTTGCCAGTGGCAGTCCTTTTGATCCAGTCACTCTTCCAAATGGACAGACCCTATATCC
TGGCCAAGGCAACAATTCCTATGTGTTCCCTGGAGTTGCTCTTGGTGTTGTGGCGTGTGGATTGAGGCAG
ATCACAGATAATATTTTCCTCACTACTGCTGAGGTTATAGCTCAGCAAGTGTCAGATAAACACTTGGAAG
AGGGTCGGCTTTATCCTCCTTTGAATACCATTAGAGATGTTTCTCTGAAAATTGCAGAAAAGATTGTGAA
AGATGCATACCAAGAAAAGACAGCCACAGTTTATCCTGAACCGCAAAACAAAGAAGCATTTGTCCGCTCC
CAGATGTATAGTACTGATTATGACCAGATTCTACCTGATTGTTATTCTTGGCCTGAAGAGGTGCAGAAAA
TACAGACCAAAGTTGACCAGTACCCATACGATGTTCCAGATTACGCTTAGCTCGACTCGAGCATGCATCT
AGAGGGCCGATAAAATAAAAGATTTTATTTAGTCTCCAGAAAAAGGGGGGAATGAAAGACCCCACCTGTA
GGTTTGGCAAGCTAGCTTAAGTAACGCCATTTTGCAAGGCATGGAAAAATACATAACTGAGAATAGAGAA
GTTCAGATCAAGGTCAGGAACAGATGGAACAGCTGAATATGGGCCAAACAGGATATCTGTGGTAAGCAGT
TCCTGCCCCGGCTCAGGGCCAAGAACAGATGGAACAGCTGAATATGGGCCAAACAGGATATCTGTGGTAA
GCAGTTCCTGCCCCGGCTCAGGGCCAAGAACAGATGGTCCCCAGATGCGGTCCAGCCCTCAGCAGTTTCT
AGAGAACCATCAGATGTTTCCAGGGTGCCCCAAGGACCTGAAATGACCCTGTGCCTTATTTGAACTAACC
AATCAGTTCGCTTCTCGCTTCTGTTCGCGCGCTTCTGCTCCCCGAGCTCAATAAAAGAGCCCACAACCCC
TCACTCGGGGCGCCAGTCCTCCGATTGACTGAGTCGCCCGGGTACCCGTGTATCCAATAAACCCTCTTGC
AGTTGCATCCGACTTGTGGTCTCGCTGTTCCTTGGGAGGGTCTCCTCTGAGTGATTGACTACCCGTCAGC
GGGGGTCTTTCACATGCAGCATGTATCAAAATTAATTTGGTTTTTTTTCTTAAGTATTTACATTAAATGG
CCATAGTTGCATTAATGAATCGGCCAACGCGCGGGGAGAGGCGGTTTGCGTATTGGGCGCTCTTCCGCTT
CCTCGCTCACTGACTCGCTGCGCTCGGTCGTTCGGCTGCGGCGAGCGGTATCAGCTCACTCAAAGGCGGT
AATACGGTTATCCACAGAATCAGGGGATAACGCAGGAAAGAACATGTGAGCAAAAGGCCAGCAAAAGGCC
AGGAACCGTAAAAAGGCCGCGTTGCTGGCGTTTTTCCATAGGCTCCGCCCCCCTGACGAGCATCACAAAA
ATCGACGCTCAAGTCAGAGGTGGCGAAACCCGACAGGACTATAAAGATACCAGGCGTTTCCCCCTGGAAG
CTCCCTCGTGCGCTCTCCTGTTCCGACCCTGCCGCTTACCGGATACCTGTCCGCCTTTCTCCCTTCGGGA
AGCGTGGCGCTTTCTCATAGCTCACGCTGTAGGTATCTCAGTTCGGTGTAGGTCGTTCGCTCCAAGCTGG
GCTGTGTGCACGAACCCCCCGTTCAGCCCGACCGCTGCGCCTTATCCGGTAACTATCGTCTTGAGTCCAA
CCCGGTAAGACACGACTTATCGCCACTGGCAGCAGCCACTGGTAACAGGATTAGCAGAGCGAGGTATGTA
GGCGGTGCTACAGAGTTCTTGAAGTGGTGGCCTAACTACGGCTACACTAGAAGAACAGTATTTGGTATCT
GCGCTCTGCTGAAGCCAGTTACCTTCGGAAAAAGAGTTGGTAGCTCTTGATCCGGCAAACAAACCACCGC
TGGTAGCGGTGGTTTTTTTGTTTGCAAGCAGCAGATTACGCGCAGAAAAAAAGGATCTCAAGAAGATCCT
TTGATCTTTTCTACGGGGTCTGACGCTCAGTGGAACGAAAACTCACGTTAAGGGATTTTGGTCATGAGAT
TATCAAAAAGGATCTTCACCTAGATCCTTTTGCGGCCGCAAATCAATCTAAAGTATATATGAGTAAACTT
GGTCTGACAGTTACCAATGCTTAATCAGTGAGGCACCTATCTCAGCGATCTGTCTATTTCGTTCATCCAT
AGTTGCCTGACTCCCCGTCGTGTAGATAACTACGATACGGGAGGGCTTACCATCTGGCCCCAGTGCTGCA
ATGATACCGCGAGACCCACGCTCACCGGCTCCAGATTTATCAGCAATAAACCAGCCAGCCGGAAGGGCCG
AGCGCAGAAGTGGTCCTGCAACTTTATCCGCCTCCATCCAGTCTATTAATTGTTGCCGGGAAGCTAGAGT
AAGTAGTTCGCCAGTTAATAGTTTGCGCAACGTTGTTGCCATTGCTACAGGCATCGTGGTGTCACGCTCG
TCGTTTGGTATGGCTTCATTCAGCTCCGGTTCCCAACGATCAAGGCGAGTTACATGATCCCCCATGTTGT
GCAAAAAAGCGGTTAGCTCCTTCGGTCCTCCGATCGTTGTCAGAAGTAAGTTGGCCGCAGTGTTATCACT
CATGGTTATGGCAGCACTGCATAATTCTCTTACTGTCATGCCATCCGTAAGATGCTTTTCTGTGACTGGT
GAGTACTCAACCAAGTCATTCTGAGAATAGTGTATGCGGCGACCGAGTTGCTCTTGCCCGGCGTCAATAC
GGGATAATACCGCGCCACATAGCAGAACTTTAAAAGTGCTCATCATTGGAAAACGTTCTTCGGGGCGAAA
ACTCTCAAGGATCTTACCGCTGTTGAGATCCAGTTCGATGTAACCCACTCGTGCACCCAACTGATCTTCA
GCATCTTTTACTTTCACCAGCGTTTCTGGGTGAGCAAAAACAGGAAGGCAAAATGCCGCAAAAAAGGGAA
TAAGGGCGACACGGAAATGTTGAATACTCATACTCTTCCTTTTTCAATATTATTGAAGCATTTATCAGGG
TTATTGTCTCATGAGCGGATACATATTTGAATGTATTTAGAAAAATAAACAAATAGGGGTTCCGCGCACA
TTTCCCCGAAAAGTGCCAC
Features (pLannotate 1.2.2; 20 found; start..end, strand, type, name):
      8..477     +  LTR            LTR: long terminal repeat from Moloney murine leukemia virus
    601..875     +  misc_feature   MESV Ψ (fragment): packaging signal of murine embryonic stem cell virus
    942..1358    +  CDS            gag (truncated): truncated Moloney murine leukemia virus (MMLV) gag gene lacking the start codon
   1376..1975    +  CDS            PuroR: puromycin N-acetyltransferase; pac from Streptomyces alboniger; confers resistance to puromycin
   2048..2100    -  misc_feature   bom (fragment): basis of mobility region from pBR322
   2255..2634    +  enhancer       CMV enhancer: human cytomegalovirus immediate early enhancer
   2635..2838    +  promoter       CMV promoter: human cytomegalovirus (CMV) immediate early promoter
   2834..2867    +  LTR            5' LTR (truncated) (fragment): truncated 5' long terminal repeat (LTR) from HIV-1
   2883..2901    +  promoter       T7 promoter: promoter for bacteriophage T7 RNA polymerase
   2938..3939    +  CDS            MDH1: MDHC_HUMAN - Also known as MDHA. Experimental evidence at protein level: Swiss-Prot protein existence level 1. Catalyzes the reduction of aromatic alpha-keto acids in the presence of NADH (PubMed:3052244). Plays essential roles in the malate- aspartate shuttle and the tricarboxylic acid cycle, important in mitochondrial NADH supply for oxidative phosphorylation (PubMed:31538237). From Homo sapiens (Human).
   3943..4008    +  CDS            3xFLAG: three tandem FLAG® epitope tags, followed by an enterokinase cleavage site
   4053..4598    +  misc_feature   IRES: internal ribosome entry site (IRES) of the encephalomyocarditis virus (EMCV)
   4605..6320    +  CDS            ME1: MAOX_HUMAN - Experimental evidence at protein level: Swiss-Prot protein existence level 1. From Homo sapiens (Human).
   6321..6349    +  CDS            3xHA (fragment): three tandem HA epitope tags
   6421..6542    +  LTR            3' LTR (ΔU3) (fragment): self-inactivating 3' long terminal repeat (LTR) from Moloney murine leukemia virus
   6543..7012    +  LTR            LTR: long terminal repeat from Moloney murine leukemia virus
   7078..7130    -  CDS            lacI (fragment): lac repressor; lacI; The lac repressor binds to the lac operator to inhibit transcription in E. coli. This inhibition can be relieved by adding lactose or isopropyl-β-D-thiogalactopyranoside (IPTG).
   7313..7901    -  rep_origin     ori: high-copy-number ColE1/pMB1/pBR322/pUC origin of replication
   8061..8921    -  CDS            AmpR: β-lactamase; bla; confers resistance to ampicillin, carbenicillin, and related antibiotics
   8922..9026    -  promoter       AmpR promoter: bla
