[The description below was written by a language model from this plasmid's Addgene catalogue record and pLannotate feature annotations shown in this document.]
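Description:
pLPC-puromycin-binary-MDH1-3xFLAG-ME1-HA is a Moloney murine leukemia virus–based retroviral expression vector built on the pLPC backbone for co-expressing two human metabolic enzymes in mammalian cells. It is maintained in E. coli through a high-copy ColE1/pUC-type origin and an ampicillin resistance gene (β-lactamase with its own promoter). The proviral region is bounded by MMLV long terminal repeats and carries a packaging signal (Ψ) followed by a truncated gag segment lacking its start codon. Together these allow the transcript to be encapsidated when the plasmid is introduced into a retroviral packaging line. Puromycin N-acetyltransferase sits directly downstream of this region, presumably expressed from the 5′ LTR, and allows selection of transduced cells.

The payload is a bicistronic ("binary") cassette driven by an internal CMV enhancer/promoter. The first cistron encodes cytosolic malate dehydrogenase 1 (MDH1) with a C-terminal 3xFLAG tag. An EMCV internal ribosome entry site then directs cap-independent translation of the second cistron, malic enzyme 1 (ME1), which carries a C-terminal HA tag. The catalogue lists CMV as the promoter for both inserts, which is consistent with a single CMV transcript and IRES-mediated expression of ME1. The annotation software matched the HA region only as a short fragment of a 3xHA element, consistent with a single HA epitope. The sequenced record (9,049 nt) is slightly longer than the catalogue's stated total size.

The distinct epitope tags allow each enzyme to be detected or immunoprecipitated separately after stable transduction. The associated publication concerns a hydride transfer complex that reprograms NAD metabolism and bypasses senescence, which suggests the vector was made for enforced co-expression of these enzymes in that context.
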