Addgene plasmid #184549: pLPC-puromycin-binary-MDH1-3xFLAG-ME1- HA
Purpose: Retroviral vector to co-express human MDH1 with 3xFLAG tag and human ME1 with HA tag
Depositing lab: Gerardo Ferbeyre. Depositing organization: University of Montreal. Publication: A hydride transfer complex reprograms NAD metabolism and bypasses senescence. Igelmann S, Lessard F, Uchenunu O, Bouchard J, Fernandez-Ruiz A, Rowell MC, Lopes-Paciencia S, Papadopoli D, Fouillen A, Ponce KJ, Huot G, Mignacca L, Benfdil M, Kalegari P, Wahba HM, Pencik J, Vuong N, Quenneville J, Guillon J, Bourdeau V, Hulea L, Gagnon E, Kenner L, Moriggl R, Nanci A, Pollak MN, Omichinski JG, Topisirovic I, Ferbeyre G. Mol Cell. 2021 Sep 16;81(18):3848-3865.e19. doi: 10.1016/j.molcel.2021.08.028. PubMed 34547241.
Backbone
  Vector backbone: pLPC
  Backbone manufacturer: Clontech
  Backbone size w/o insert (bp): 6080
  Total vector size (bp): 8892
  Vector type: Mammalian Expression, Retroviral
  Selectable markers: Puromycin
Growth in bacteria
  Bacterial resistance: Ampicillin, 100 μg/mL
  Growth temperature: 30°C
  Growth strain: NEB Stable
  Copy number: High Copy
Gene/Insert 1
  Gene/Insert name: Malate dehydogenase 1 (alt name: MDH1)
  Species: H. sapiens (human)
  Insert size (bp): 1074
  GenBank ID: NM_005917
  Entrez Gene: MDH1 (a.k.a. DEE88, EIEE88, HEL-S-32, KAR, MDH-s, MDHA, MGC:1375, MOR2)
  Promoter: CMV
  Tag / fusion protein: 3xFLAG (C terminal on insert)
  Cloning method: Restriction Enzyme; 5′ cloning site BamHI (not destroyed); 3′ cloning site EcoRI (not destroyed)
  Sequencing primers: 5′ taggcgtgtacggtggga; 3′ CTCAAGCGTATTCAACAAGGG
Gene/Insert 2
  Gene/Insert name: Malic Enzyme 1
  Species: H. sapiens (human)
  Insert size (bp): 1746
  GenBank ID: NM_002395
  Entrez Gene: ME1 (a.k.a. HUMNDME, MES)
  Promoter: CMV
  Tag / fusion protein: HA tag (C terminal on insert)
  Cloning method: Restriction Enzyme; 5′ cloning site BglII / BamHI (destroyed during cloning); 3′ cloning site Xho I /Sal I (destroyed during cloning)
  Sequencing primers: 5′ CCCTTGTTGAATACGCTTGAG; 3′ acctgtaggtttggcaag
Resource information
  A portion of this plasmid was derived from a plasmid made by: ME1 was from (Addgene plasmid #49163)
Terms and licenses: Academic/Nonprofit Terms; Industry Terms: Not Available to Industry
How to cite: pLPC-puromycin-binary-MDH1-3xFLAG-ME1- HA was a gift from Gerardo Ferbeyre (Addgene plasmid # 184549 ; http://n2t.net/addgene:184549 ; RRID:Addgene_184549)
